>Addgene plasmid #232325 | pSJX022 | addgene full sequence | sequence record 478586 | Addgene NGS Result
ACCTTCGGGAGCGCCTGAAGCCCGTTCTGGACGCCCTGGGGCCGTTGAATCGGGATATGCAGGCCAAGGC
CGCCGCGATCATCAAGGCCGTGGGCGAAAAGCTGCTGACGGAACAGCGGGAAGTCCAGCGCCAGAAACAG
GCCCAGCGCCAGCAGGAACGCGGGCGCGCACATTTCCCCGAAAAGTGCCACCTGGGATGAATGTCAGCTA
CTGGGCTATCTGGACAAGGGAAAACGCAAGCGCAAAGAGAAAGCAGGTAGCTTGCAGTGGGCTTACATGG
CGATAGCTAGACTGGGCGGTTTTATGGACAGCAAGCGAACCGGAATTGCCAGCTGGGGCGCCCTCTGGTA
AGGTTGGGAAGCCCTGCAAAGTAAACTGGATGGCTTTCTTGCCGCCAAGGATCTGATGGCGCAGGGGATC
AAGATCTGATCAAGAGACAGGATGAGGATCGTTTCGCATGATTGAACAAGATGGATTGCACGCAGGTTCT
CCGGCCGCTTGGGTGGAGAGGCTATTCGGCTATGACTGGGCACAACAGACAATCGGCTGCTCTGATGCCG
CCGTGTTCCGGCTGTCAGCGCAGGGGCGCCCGGTTCTTTTTGTCAAGACCGACCTGTCCGGTGCCCTGAA
TGAACTGCAGGACGAGGCAGCGCGGCTATCGTGGCTGGCCACGACGGGCGTTCCTTGCGCAGCTGTGCTC
GACGTTGTCACTGAAGCGGGAAGGGACTGGCTGCTATTGGGCGAAGTGCCGGGGCAGGATCTCCTGTCAT
CTCACCTTGCTCCTGCCGAGAAAGTATCCATCATGGCTGATGCAATGCGGCGGCTGCATACGCTTGATCC
GGCTACCTGCCCATTCGACCACCAAGCGAAACATCGCATCGAGCGAGCACGTACTCGGATGGAAGCCGGT
CTTGTCGATCAGGATGATCTGGACGAAGAGCATCAGGGGCTCGCGCCAGCCGAACTGTTCGCCAGGCTCA
AGGCGCGCATGCCCGACGGCGAGGATCTCGTCGTGACCCATGGCGATGCCTGCTTGCCGAATATCATGGT
GGAAAATGGCCGCTTTTCTGGATTCATCGACTGTGGCCGGCTGGGTGTGGCGGACCGCTATCAGGACATA
GCGTTGGCTACCCGTGATATTGCTGAAGAGCTTGGCGGCGAATGGGCTGACCGCTTCCTCGTGCTTTACG
GTATCGCCGCTCCCGATTCGCAGCGCATCGCCTTCTATCGCCTTCTTGACGAGTTCTTCTGAGCGGGACT
CTGGGGTTCGAAATGACCGACCAAGCGACGCCCAACCTGCCATCACGAGATTTCGATTCCACCGCCGCCT
TCTATGAAAGGTTGGGCTTCGGAATCGTTTTCCGGGACGCCGGCTGGATGATCCTCCAGCGCGGGGATCT
CATGCTGGAGTTCTTCGCCCACCCCCATGGGCAAATATTATACGCAAGGCGACAAGGTGCTGATGCCGCT
GGCGATTCAGGTTCATCATGCCGTTTGTGATGGCTTCCATGTCGGCAGAATGCTTAATGAATTACAACAG
TTTTTATATAAGCTTTCAGTCGGCGCGAATGCTCCACGCTTGACAGCTAGCTCAGTCCTAGGTATAATAC
TAGTTCTCTTGATGAGATCGACGGGTTTTAGAGCTAGAAATAGCAAGTTAAAATAAGGCTAGTCCGTTAT
CAACTTGAAAAAGTGGCACCGAGTCGGTGCTTTTTTTACAATCACCCGATCGCCCGCGGCGAAATCCAGA
TCAGCGACGATCGCATCGCTATCCAGGTGACCCGCGCGGCTGACGTCTACGACTACATGGCCGGCGGCAG
CTGATCCGTCGCGGGCTTGAGTTCGACATTCTCGAACTTCCGGCTTCCCAAAGCCGATTCAGTTTGCTAC
CAGCCGCCCCTCACCACGAGCGGTCGTGGCGGAATTGGTAGACGCGCAGCGTTGAGGTCGCTGTGGGGCA
ACCCGTGGAAGTTCGAGTCTTCTCGACCGCACCAAGGTGAACAAGAGTAGGGCGCGCTTGGCGAAATCGG
TTTCCGACTCGCTGGGGGCGCTCTAATCGTTTCTGGCCCTGACTTCGCCTCAGGGTCGCTTGATCGGACC
AGCCCAACGAACCCACGCGCTCTGAGAGCTCAGGAGGCCCCCATGACCCGGGACACCGCCGAACTGAACG
AAGACGTGCTGGACAACATCCCGCTGGCCCATATCCCGCTTCCCAAGTCCGAGACGCCCGAGGAGCTGGA
AGACCTCGCCCTCGGCGACGACTACGCGCTTAATCCCGAATATGTCGAGATGGTGATCGACGCCGCCGAC
CGCGGCGACGCCAAGCGCCTGCGCGAGCTGGTGGGGGCCCTGGACCCCGCCGACGTCGCCGACCTGATGG
GCTTTCTGACGGCCGACTATCGCGAGGAAGTGATCCCGCTGCTCGACCCCGAGGCGCTGGGCGAGATCAT
TTCCGAGCTGGAGGACAACATCCGCGAGGAAGTGCTGGAGGCCACCCCGTCGGTGACCCTGGCCCGGGCC
CTCGAGGAGCTGGACACCGACGACGCCGCCGACGTTATCGACGACCTGGACGACACCAAGCGCTTCCAGG
TGCTGGCCGCCATGGGCGAGACCGACCGCGCCGCCATCGAGACGACCCTGTCCTACGAGGACGAGACCGC
CGGCCGCCTGATGCAGCGCGAGTTCCTGGCCGCGCCGGAATTCTGGACCGTCGGCCAGACGATCGACCAT
GTCCGCGAGGCCGGCGACTCGCTGCCCGAGCTGTTCTTCGACGTCTATGTCGTCGACCCGACCTTCAAGC
CTGTCGGGGCGATCCCGATCAGCATCCTGCTGCGCAGCCGTCGTCAGACGCCGCTGGCCGAGCTGATGGA
GGCGGTCACCGAAATCCCGGTCGAGATGGACCAGGAAGAGGTCGCCTACATTTTCGACAAGTACCACCTG
ATCAGCGCCCCGGTGATTGAACCGGGCGGGCGGCTGGTGGGTCAGATCACTGTCGACGACATCGTCGAGG
TTATCCGCGACGAGGCCGAGGAAGACATTCTGGCCCTGGCCGGTGTGTCGGACGCCGGCCGTGACGCCTC
GGTGATCGAGATCGTCAAGTCGCGCCTGCCGTGGCTGATGCTGAACCTGGCGACCGCCACCCTGGCCGTC
AGCGGCGTGGCCATCTTCCAGGCCGAGATCGCTCAATTGGTGGCCCTGGCCATCCTGATGCCGATCGTCT
CGTCCCTGGGCGGCAACGCCGGCACCCAGACCCTGGCCGTGGCCGTGCGGGCTCTGGCCAGCAAGGAGCT
GACCCCCGCCAACGCCCGCCGCATCGTGGCGCGGGAACTGCTAGTGGGCCTGGTTAACGGGCTTTGCCTG
GCGCTGGTGATGGGGGCGGCGACCTACATGTTCTTCGGGCCGTCGGATCAACACGACAAGCTGGCGATCA
TCGTCGGCGCGGCCCTGATCACCAACATCTTCACCGCGGCCCTGGGCGGCATCCTGATGCCCCTGGCGCT
GGAGAAGATGGGCCGTGACCCGGCGGTGTCGTCCTCGATCTTCGTCACCTTCCTGACCGACTTCACCGGC
TTCTTCGCGGTGCTGCTGATCGCCTCGCTGCTGCTGCACTGAGGTTTTCTCGCTGGCCACGACCCTCGCC
AGGGGAAACTGGCGCCGACCTTGCGCCGGGACAGGCGAACGCATCCGCGTCTGTCTCAAACTGGGTCAAT
CTAGGCGGTTTCTTGCCTCGCCACCCCGAGGCATGAGCAAGAACGCCCGCTGGTCCCAAAGACTGGCGGG
CGTTTTTTGCTATCGTGCGGCTGTTTTCTGGTGGAAATCGACCGAGATCGGATGCACACGCTCTCTCAGT
GTTGAGCCAGAGCGTGACAAGCGCTGAAACCGCCCACATCTTCCGCTCGGGCGTTCGGGAAGGAAACCAT
GTCGATGACTTTCGCACCCTCGATGGACTTCGCGCTGGGCGAGACCGCTGACGCGATCCGTGAGACCACG
GCCCGTTTCGCCGCCGACAAGATCGCACCGATCGCCGCCAAGATCGACGAGACCAACAGCTTCCCCCGCG
AACTCTGGGTCCCGATGGGGGATCTGGGTCTGCATGGCATCACCGTCGAGGAAGAGTTCGGGGGGCTGGG
TCTGGGCTATCTCGAACACGTCGTGGCGATGGAAGAGGTCAGCCGCGCCTCCGCCTCCGTGGGGCTCAGC
TACGGCGCCCACTCCAATCTCTGCGTGAACCAGATCCGTCGGTGGGCCACGCCGGAGCAGAAGGCGCGCT
ATCTGCCCAAGCTGATCAGCGGCGAGCATGTGGGCTCCCTGGCGATGAGCGAAGCCGGCGCGGGCTCTGA
TGTCGTCTCGATGAAGCTGCGCGCCGAGCAGGTGGGCGACCGCTACATCCTCAACGGCACGAAGTTCTGG
ATCACCAACGCCCCGCACGCCGATACGCTGGTGGTCTACGCCAAGACCGGCGAGGGCAGCCGCGGCATCA
CCGCCTTCATCGTCGAGAAGGGCATGAAGGGCTTCAGCGTCTCCAAGAAGCTGGACAAGATGGGCATGCG
CGGGTCGGACACCGCCGAGCTGGTGTTCGAAGACTGCGAGATCCCCGAAGAGAACGTCATGGGCCCGGTC
GGCGGTGGCGTCGGGGTGCTGATGAGCGGCCTCGACTACGAGCGGGCCGTGCTGGCGGCCGGTCCGCTGG
GCATCATGCAGGCTTGCCTCGATGTCGTGCTGCCCTACGTCCGCGACCGCAAGCAGTTCGGCCAGCCGAT
CGGCTCGTTCCAGCTGATGCAGGGCAAGATCGCCGACATGTACGTGGCCCTGAACTCGGCCCGGGCTTAC
GTCTACGCGGTGGCCAAGGCTTGTGACGCGGGCAAGACCACGCGCTTCGACGCCGCCGGCGCGATCCTGA
TGGCGTCGGAAAACGCCGTGAAGGTGTCGCTGGAGGCGATCCAGGCCCTCGGTGGCGCTGGCTATACCAA
GGAGTGGCCGGTCGAGCGCCTGCTGCGCGACGCCAAGCTCTATGACATCGGCGCCGGCACCAACGAGATC
CGCCGCTTCCTGATCGGACGCGAGCTGATCGGCGGCTGATCCTGGGCTGCGCGACATCAAAAGGGCCGCC
CCGATCGCTCGGGGCGGCCCTCCATCGTCGTAGCCGCTCTCGCAGCCAGTGACTCGAAACCCTTGGCGCT
CAACGCCTTAGGCGGAGACCTCGCTCTTCGGGCTCCAGGTCACGACTTGCGACCGCGGTTGGAGACAATG
AGACACTGGACCACCTCCTTTCAGTTGTTGAACAACACAGGAAGGATATTGGACCGGTTTTCGCGAAAGG
AAAGGGTCGTTATCGCGACCAAGCGGGACTAAACGCCGCGCTTCGCTCGGCCAGGCTGGGCCGCTTGCGA
AGATCGGTGATGGGGCGATGTACCCCGTCGAGGGCGAAGCCGGCGGCGACGTAGCCGGCCTTCACGGCGG
GTTCGAAGGCGCGCCAGTCACGGATATCGATGCCTTCCAGCTTCGGGGTGATCAGAACGTCGGTCGCCTC
GCGAGCGGCGGCCAGATCGCGCCCGGTCGTGACGGTCGCAGCACGCATCAGCAAGGCCACGATCGGCGGG
CCCTTGCGCCATTCGCCGGAGAGAATCCAGTTCCACAGGGATGGGGGCGTGACGATGTCAGCGCTGGTGA
TGCTGCGGCCACGGGTGACGTCGACCCCGACGATCGGTCCAAGCTGGCGCGCCCAGCGGCGCGGATCCAA
ATAAAACGAAAGGCTCAGTCGAAAGACTGGGCCTTTCGTTTTATCTGTTGTTTGTCGGGCTGGACTCTAG
CCGACCGACTGAGACGCTCACAAGCGTTCAATTGGATCCAATCTTGACGTCCGTTTGATTACGATCAAGA
TTGGATCCAATAGGTCGCCGAACCACGATGCGAGGAAACGCATATGGACAAGAAGTACTCGATCGGCCTG
GATATCGGGACGAACAGCGTCGGGTGGGCCGTGATCACGGACGAATACAAGGTGCCCTCCAAGAAGTTCA
AGGTCCTGGGGAATACCGACCGGCACTCCATCAAGAAGAACCTCATCGGGGCCCTGCTCTTTGACTCCGG
GGAAACGGCCGAAGCGACGCGGCTGAAGCGGACCGCGCGTCGTCGCTACACGCGCCGGAAGAATCGCATC
TGTTATCTCCAGGAAATCTTCAGCAACGAGATGGCCAAGGTGGATGATTCCTTCTTCCACCGCCTGGAGG
AGTCCTTTCTGGTCGAAGAGGATAAGAAGCATGAGCGCCACCCGATCTTTGGGAACATCGTCGACGAAGT
GGCCTACCACGAAAAGTATCCCACGATCTACCACCTGCGTAAGAAGCTCGTGGACTCCACCGATAAGGCG
GATCTGCGGCTGATCTACCTCGCCCTGGCCCACATGATCAAGTTTCGGGGCCATTTTCTGATCGAAGGCG
ATCTGAATCCGGACAATAGCGACGTCGATAAGCTCTTTATCCAGCTGGTGCAGACCTACAATCAACTCTT
CGAGGAGAATCCGATCAATGCCTCCGGGGTGGATGCCAAGGCGATCCTGAGCGCGCGTCTGTCGAAGTCC
CGCCGCCTGGAGAACCTGATCGCCCAGCTCCCGGGCGAAAAGAAGAACGGGCTCTTTGGGAATCTGATCG
CCCTCAGCCTGGGGCTGACCCCGAACTTTAAGTCCAATTTCGACCTCGCGGAAGATGCCAAGCTCCAACT
CTCGAAGGATACGTACGACGATGACCTCGACAACCTGCTGGCCCAAATCGGCGACCAGTACGCGGACCTG
TTCCTGGCGGCCAAGAACCTGTCGGACGCCATCCTCCTGAGCGACATCCTCCGTGTCAATACGGAAATCA
CGAAGGCGCCGCTGTCCGCCAGCATGATCAAGCGGTATGATGAGCATCATCAAGACCTCACCCTGCTGAA
GGCGCTGGTCCGGCAACAGCTGCCCGAGAAGTACAAGGAGATCTTTTTCGATCAAAGCAAGAACGGCTAC
GCCGGGTATATCGACGGGGGGGCCTCGCAAGAAGAGTTCTACAAGTTTATCAAGCCCATCCTGGAGAAGA
TGGATGGGACGGAGGAGCTCCTCGTCAAGCTCAACCGGGAAGATCTCCTCCGCAAGCAACGCACCTTTGA
TAATGGGTCCATCCCGCATCAAATCCACCTCGGCGAGCTCCATGCGATCCTGCGGCGGCAAGAGGACTTC
TACCCGTTTCTCAAGGACAACCGCGAGAAGATCGAGAAGATCCTGACGTTCCGCATCCCCTATTATGTCG
GCCCCCTGGCCCGGGGGAATTCGCGGTTTGCCTGGATGACCCGCAAGTCCGAAGAAACGATCACCCCCTG
GAATTTTGAAGAGGTGGTGGACAAGGGGGCGAGCGCGCAGTCCTTTATCGAACGGATGACCAATTTCGAC
AAGAACCTCCCCAACGAGAAGGTGCTCCCGAAGCATTCCCTCCTGTATGAGTACTTTACCGTCTACAACG
AGCTCACGAAGGTCAAGTATGTCACCGAGGGCATGCGCAAGCCCGCCTTCCTCTCGGGGGAACAAAAGAA
GGCCATCGTGGACCTGCTCTTCAAGACCAACCGCAAGGTCACCGTGAAGCAACTCAAGGAGGACTATTTC
AAGAAGATCGAATGCTTCGATAGCGTGGAGATCTCCGGGGTCGAAGACCGGTTTAACGCCTCGCTCGGCA
CGTACCATGATCTCCTCAAGATCATCAAGGACAAGGACTTCCTCGACAACGAGGAGAACGAAGACATCCT
GGAAGACATCGTGCTGACCCTGACCCTCTTCGAGGATCGCGAGATGATCGAGGAGCGTCTCAAGACGTAC
GCGCATCTCTTCGATGATAAGGTGATGAAGCAACTCAAGCGGCGGCGTTACACGGGCTGGGGGCGCCTCT
CCCGTAAGCTCATCAACGGCATCCGGGACAAGCAATCGGGGAAGACCATCCTGGACTTCCTGAAGTCGGA
CGGCTTTGCCAATCGCAATTTTATGCAACTCATCCACGACGATTCCCTCACCTTCAAGGAAGATATCCAG
AAGGCCCAGGTGTCCGGGCAAGGGGACTCCCTGCATGAACATATCGCCAACCTGGCCGGGAGCCCCGCGA
TCAAGAAGGGGATCCTCCAGACCGTGAAGGTGGTCGATGAGCTCGTGAAGGTCATGGGCCGGCATAAGCC
CGAAAATATCGTCATCGAGATGGCGCGCGAGAACCAGACCACCCAAAAGGGCCAGAAGAATTCGCGGGAG
CGCATGAAGCGGATCGAAGAAGGCATCAAGGAACTCGGCAGCCAGATCCTGAAGGAACATCCGGTCGAAA
ACACGCAGCTCCAGAACGAGAAGCTCTACCTCTACTATCTCCAAAATGGCCGGGATATGTACGTGGACCA
GGAGCTCGACATCAATCGGCTCAGCGACTATGATGTGGATCATATCGTCCCCCAATCCTTTCTCAAGGAC
GACAGCATCGATAACAAGGTCCTGACCCGGTCGGACAAGAATCGTGGCAAGAGCGATAACGTCCCCTCCG
AGGAGGTCGTGAAGAAGATGAAGAACTATTGGCGCCAACTGCTCAACGCCAAGCTGATCACGCAACGGAA
GTTCGACAACCTCACCAAGGCCGAGCGCGGGGGCCTCTCGGAACTGGACAAGGCGGGGTTCATCAAGCGC
CAGCTCGTCGAAACCCGTCAAATCACCAAGCACGTGGCGCAAATCCTGGATAGCCGCATGAACACCAAGT
ACGATGAGAACGACAAGCTGATCCGTGAAGTGAAGGTGATCACCCTGAAGTCCAAGCTCGTGAGCGATTT
CCGCAAGGATTTCCAATTTTATAAGGTGCGGGAAATCAATAATTACCATCACGCGCATGATGCGTATCTC
AACGCCGTGGTCGGCACGGCCCTGATCAAGAAGTATCCCAAGCTGGAGTCGGAATTCGTCTACGGCGATT
ACAAGGTGTATGACGTCCGTAAGATGATCGCGAAGAGCGAGCAAGAAATCGGGAAGGCCACGGCGAAGTA
CTTCTTCTACAGCAATATCATGAATTTCTTCAAGACGGAGATCACGCTGGCGAATGGCGAAATCCGTAAG
CGCCCGCTGATCGAAACGAATGGCGAGACCGGCGAAATCGTGTGGGATAAGGGGCGCGATTTCGCGACGG
TCCGCAAGGTCCTCTCGATGCCGCAGGTCAACATCGTCAAGAAGACCGAAGTCCAGACCGGGGGGTTTTC
CAAGGAGAGCATCCTGCCGAAGCGCAACAGCGACAAGCTCATCGCCCGCAAGAAGGACTGGGATCCCAAG
AAGTATGGCGGGTTCGATAGCCCGACCGTGGCGTACTCGGTGCTGGTGGTCGCGAAGGTCGAAAAGGGGA
AGTCCAAGAAGCTCAAGAGCGTCAAGGAACTGCTGGGGATCACGATCATGGAACGCTCCTCCTTTGAGAA
GAATCCCATCGACTTCCTGGAGGCGAAGGGCTATAAGGAGGTGAAGAAGGATCTCATCATCAAGCTGCCG
AAGTATTCGCTCTTCGAACTCGAAAATGGGCGCAAGCGCATGCTGGCGTCCGCCGGCGAGCTCCAAAAGG
GCAATGAGCTGGCCCTGCCCTCCAAGTACGTCAATTTTCTGTACCTAGCCTCCCACTATGAGAAGCTGAA
GGGCAGCCCCGAGGATAATGAACAGAAGCAACTCTTTGTCGAGCAACATAAGCATTACCTGGATGAAATC
ATCGAGCAAATCAGCGAATTTTCCAAGCGGGTGATCCTCGCCGATGCCAACCTGGACAAGGTCCTCAGCG
CGTATAACAAGCACCGGGACAAGCCCATCCGTGAACAAGCGGAGAACATCATCCATCTGTTCACGCTCAC
CAACCTGGGCGCCCCCGCCGCGTTTAAGTATTTTGATACCACCATCGATCGCAAGCGTTATACGTCCACC
AAGGAAGTCCTCGATGCCACGCTGATCCATCAAAGCATCACCGGGCTCTACGAGACCCGGATCGATCTCT
CCCAGCTGGGCGGCGATATGGAGAAAAAAATCACTGGATATACCACCGTTGATATATCCCAATGGCATCG
TAAAGAACATTTTGAGGCATTTCAGTCAGTTGCTCAATGTACCTATAACCAGACCGTTCAGCTGGATATT
ACGGCCTTTTTAAAGACCGTAAAGAAAAATAAGCACAAGTTTTATCCGGCCTTTATTCACATTCTTGCCC
GCCTGATGAATGCTCATCCGGAATTTCGTATGGCAATGAAAGACGGTGAGCTGGTGATATGGGATAGTGT
TCACCCTTGTTACACCGTTTTCCATGAGCAAACTGAAACGTTTTCATCGCTCTGGAGTGAATACCACGAC
GATTTCCGGCAGTTTCTACACATATATTCGCAAGATGTGGCGTGTTACGGTGAAAACCTGGCCTATTTCC
CTAAAGGGTTTATTGAGAATATGTTTTTCGTCTCAGCCAATCCCTGGGTGAGTTTCACCAGTTTTGATTT
AAACGTGGCCAATATGGACAACTTCTTCGCCCCCGTTTTCACCATGGGCAAATATTATACGCAAGGCGAC
AAGGTGCTGATGCCGCTGGCGATTCAGGTTCATCATGCCGTTTGTGATGGCTTCCATGTCGGCAGAATGC
TTAATGAATTACAACAGTACTGCGATGAGTGGCAGGGCGGGGCGTAAATGAAAACGGGCCCCCCCTCGAG
GTCGACGGTATCGATAAGCTTGATATCGAATTCCTGCAGCCCGGGGGATCCACTAGTTCTAGAGCGGCCG
CCACCGCGGTGGAGCTCCAATTCGCCCTATAGTGAGTCGTATTACGCGCGCTCACTGGCCGTCGTTTTAC
AACGTCGTGACTGGGAAAACCCTGGCGTTACCCAACTTAATCGCCTTGCAGCACATCCCCCTTTCGCCAG
CTGGCGTAATAGCGAAGAGGCCCGCACCGATCGCCCTTCCCAACAGTTGCGCAGCCTGAATGGCGAATGG
AAATTGTAAGCGTTAATATTTTGTTAAAATTCGCGTTAAATTTTTGTTAAATCAGCTCATTTTTTAACCA
ATAGGCCGTACTGCGATGAGTGGCAGGGCGGGGCGTAATTTTTTTAAGGCAGTTATTGGTGCCCTTAAAC
GCCTGGTTGCTACGCCTGAATAAGTGATAATAAGCGGATGAATGGCAGAAATTCGAAAGCAAATTCGACC
CGGTCGTCGGTTCAGGGCAGGGTCGTTAAATAGCCGCTTATGTCTATTGCTGGTTTACCGGTTTATTGAC
TACCGGAAGCAGTGTGACCGTGTGCTTCTCAAATGCCTGAGGCCAGTTTGCTCAGGCTCTCCCCGTGGAG
GTAATAATTGACGATATGATCATTTATTCTGCCTCCCAGAGCCTGATAAAAACGGTGAATCCGTTAGCGA
GGTGCCGCCGGCTTCCATTCAGGTCGAGGTGGCCCGGCTCCATGCACCGCGACGCAACGCGGGGAGGCAG
ACAAGGTATAGGGCGGCGAGGCGGCTACAGCCGATAGTCTGGAACAGCGCACTTACGGGTTGCTGCGCAA
CCCAAGTGCTACCGGCGCGGCAGCGTGACCCGTGTCGGCGGCTCCAACGGCTCGCCATCGTCCAGAAAAC
ACGGCTCATCGGGCATCGGCAGGCGCTGCTGCCCGCGCCGTTCCCATTCCTCCGTTTCGGTCAAGGCTGG
CAGGTCTGGTTCCATGCCCGGAATGCCGGGCTGGCTGGGCGGCTCCTCGCCGGGGCCGGTCGGTAGTTGC
TGCTCGCCCGGATACAGGGTCGGGATGCGGCGCAGGTCGCCATGCCCCAACAGCGATTCGTCCTGGTCGT
CGTGATCAACCACCACGGCGGCACTGAACACCGACAGGCGCAACTGGTCGCGGGGCTGGCCCCACGCCAC
GCGGTCATTGACCACGTAGGCCGACACGGTGCCGGGGCCGTTGAGCTTCACGACGGAGATCCAGCGCTCG
GCCACCAAGTCCTTGACTGCGTATTGGACCGTCCGCAAAGAACGTCCGATGAGCTTGGAAAGTGTCTTCT
GGCTGACCACCACGGCGTTCTGGTGGCCCATCTGCGCCACGAGGTGATGCAGCAGCATTGCCGCCGTGGG
TTTCCTCGCAATAAGCCCGGCCCACGCCTCATGCGCTTTGCGTTCCGTTTGCACCCAGTGACCGGGCTTG
TTCTTGGCTTGAATGCCGATTTCTCTGGACTGCGTGGCCATGCTTATCTCCATGCGGTAGGGGTGCCGCA
CGGTTGCGGCACCATGCGCAATCAGCTGCAACTTTTCGGCAGCGCGACAACAATTATGCGTTGCGTAAAA
GTGGCAGTCAATTACAGATTTTCTTTAACCTACGCAATGAGCTATTGCGGGGGGTGCCGCAATGAGCTGT
TGCGTACCCCCCTTTTTTAAGTTGTTGATTTTTAAGTCTTTCGCATTTCGCCCTATATCTAGTTCTTTGG
TGCCCAAAGAAGGGCACCCCTGCGGGGTTCCCCCACGCCTTCGGCGCGGCTCCCCCTCCGGCAAAAAGTG
GCCCCTCCGGGGCTTGTTGATCGACTGCGCGGCCTTCGGCCTTGCCCAAGGTGGCGCTGCCCCCTTGGAA
CCCCCGCACTCGCCGCCGTGAGGCTCGGGGGGCAGGCGGGCGGGCTTCGCCCTTCGACTGCCCCCACTCG
CATAGGCTTGGGTCGTTCCAGGCGCGTCAAGGCCAAGCCGCTGCGCGGTCGCTGCGCGAGCCTTGACCCG
CCTTCCACTTGGTGTCCAACCGGCAAGCGAAGCGCGCAGGCCGCAGGCCGGAGGCTTTTCCCCAGAGAAA
ATTAAAAAAATTGATGGGGCAAGGCCGCAGGCCGCGCAGTTGGAGCCGGTGGGTATGTGGTCGAAGGCTG
GGTAGCCGGTGGGCAATCCCTGTGGTCAAGCTCGTGGGCAGGCGCAGCCTGTCCATCAGCTTGTCCAGCA
GGGTTGTCCACGGGCCGAGCGAAGCGAGCCAGCCGGTGGCCGCTCGCGGCCATCGTCCACATATCCACGG
GCTGGCAAGGGAGCGCAGCGACCGCGCAGGGCGAAGCCCGGAGAGCAAGCCCGTAGGGCGCCGCAGCCGC
CGTAGGCGGTCACGACTTTGCGAAGCAAAGTCTAGTGAGTATACTCAAGCATTGAGTGGCCCGCCGGAGG
CACCGCCTTGCGCTGCCCCCGTCGAGCCGGTTGGACACCAAAAGGGAGGGGCAGGCATGGCGGCATACGC
GATCATGCGATGCAAGAAGCTGGCGAAAATGGGCAACGTGGCGGCCAGTCTCAAGCACGCCTACCGCGAG
CGCGAGACGCCCAACGCTGACGCCAGCAGGACGCCAGAGAACGAGCACTGGGCGGCCAGCAGCACCGATG
AAGCGATGGGCCGACTGCGCGAGTTGCTGCCAGAGAAGCGGCGCAAGGACGCTGTGTTGGCGGTCGAGTA
CGTCATGACGGCCAGCCCGGAATGGTGGAAGTCGGCCAGCCAAGAACAGCAGGCGGCGTTCTTCGAGAAG
GCGCACAAGTGGCTGGCGGACAAGTACGGGGCGGATCGCATCGTGACGGCCAGCATCCACCGTGACGAAA
CCAGCCCGCACATGACCGCGTTCGTGGTGCCGCTGACGCAGGACGGCAGGCTGTCGGCCAAGGAGTTCAT
CGGCAACAAAGCGCAGATGACCCGCGACCAGACCACGTTTGCGGCCGCTGTGGCCGATCTAGGGCTGCAA
CGGGGCATCGAGGGCAGCAAGGCACGTCACACGCGCATTCAGGCGTTCTACGAGGCCCTGGAGCGGCCAC
CAGTGGGCCACGTCACCATCAGCCCGCAAGCGGTCGAGCCACGCGCCTATGCACCGCAGGGATTGGCCGA
AAAGCTGGGAATCTCAAAGCGCGTTGAGACGCCGGAAGCCGTGGCCGACCGGCTGACAAAAGCGGTTCGG
CAGGGGTATGAGCCTGCCCTACAGGCCGCCGCAGGAGCGCGTGAGATGCGCAAGAAGGCCGATCAAGCCC
AAGAGACGGCCCGAG
Features (pLannotate 1.2.2; 20 found; start..end, strand, type, name):
    142..426     +  CDS            tnpA (fragment): TN5P_ECOLX - Also known as tnp. Experimental evidence at protein level: Swiss-Prot protein existence level 1. Mediates transposition of transposon Tn5 by a 'cut and paste' mechanism. First, the monomeric transposase binds the 19 bp inverted DNA repeats flanking the transposon. Then, dimerization of the DNA- bound transposase creates a synaptic DNA complex. After nicking of the first DNA strand, excision of the transposon proceeds through a series of intermediates. The transposase then mediates the insertion of the transposon at a new site by strand transfer. The activity of the wild- type tran
    458..1249    +  CDS            neo: KKA2_KLEPN - Also known as kan, nptII. Experimental evidence at protein level: Swiss-Prot protein existence level 1. Resistance to kanamycin, neomycin, paromomycin, ribostamycin, butirosin and gentamicin B. From Klebsiella pneumoniae.
   1273..1425    +  CDS            ble (fragment): BLE_KLEPN - Experimental evidence at protein level: Swiss-Prot protein existence level 1. Binding protein with a strong affinity to the bleomycin family of antibiotics. Binds to CL990; an antimitotic-antibiotic compound. From Klebsiella pneumoniae.
   1425..1541    +  CDS            CmR (fragment): chloramphenicol acetyltransferase; cat; confers resistance to chloramphenicol
   1580..1614    +  promoter       J23119(SpeI) promoter: bacterial promoter (Registry of Standard Biological Parts BBa J23119) modified to end with an SpeI site
   1635..1710    +  misc_RNA       gRNA scaffold: guide RNA scaffold for the Streptococcus pyogenes CRISPR/Cas9 system
   1909..1990    +  ncRNA          tRNA: Accession: RF00005 - tRNA
   3898..5067    +  CDS            IVD: IVD_ARATH - Experimental evidence at protein level: Swiss-Prot protein existence level 1. Involved in degradation of the branched-chain amino acids, phytol and lysine for the supply of carbon and electrons to the ETF/ETFQO complex during dark-induced sugar starvation. From Arabidopsis thaliana (Mouse-ear cress).
   5102..5279    -  ncRNA          CC2171: Accession: RF01867 - caulobacter sRNA CC2171
   5738..5784    +  terminator     rrnB T1 terminator: transcription terminator T1 from the E. coli rrnB gene
   5924..10027   +  CDS            cas9: CAS9_STRP1 - Also known as csn1 From Streptococcus pyogenes serotype M1.
  10028..10684   +  CDS            cat: CAT_ECOLX - Experimental evidence at protein level: Swiss-Prot protein existence level 1. This enzyme is an effector of chloramphenicol resistance in bacteria. From Escherichia coli. This protein is used as a marker in many commonly used cloning vectors, such as pACYC184.
  10695..10797   -  misc_feature   MCS: pBluescript multiple cloning site
  10806..10824   -  promoter       T7 promoter: promoter for bacteriophage T7 RNA polymerase
  10832..10987   +  CDS            lacZα (fragment): LacZα fragment of β-galactosidase; lacZ fragment
  10991..11068   -  rep_origin     M13 ori (fragment): M13 bacteriophage origin of replication; arrow indicates direction of (+) strand synthesis
  11068..11099   +  CDS            CmR (fragment): chloramphenicol acetyltransferase confers resistance to chloramphenicol
  11429..11498   -  CDS            TcR (fragment): tetracycline efflux protein; tet; confers resistance to tetracycline
  11559..12221   -  CDS            pBBR1 Rep: replication protein for the broad-host-range plasmid pBBR1 from Bordetella bronchiseptica
  12222..12993   -  rep_origin     pBBR1 oriV: replication origin of the broad-host-range plasmid pBBR1 from Bordetella bronchiseptica; requires the pBBR1 Rep protein for replication
