[The description below was written by a language model from this plasmid's Addgene catalogue record and pLannotate feature annotations shown in this document.]
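Description:
pSJX022 is a roughly 14 kb bacterial CRISPR plasmid built on the pBXMCS2 backbone for genome editing in Caulobacter crescentus. It replicates through the broad-host-range pBBR1 oriV and its cognate Rep protein, which lets the same plasmid be propagated in E. coli and maintained in Caulobacter. Selection is by kanamycin via the Tn5-derived neo (nptII) gene. The small tnpA, ble, CmR, TcR, lacZα and M13 ori fragments, the T7 promoter and the pBluescript multiple cloning site in the feature table appear to be backbone remnants rather than functional parts.

The payload combines all editing components on one plasmid. A constitutive J23119 promoter drives a single guide RNA, consisting of a spacer followed by the Streptococcus pyogenes gRNA scaffold, directed against spmX, which encodes a lysozyme-family localization factor. The record lists homology arms ("H-arms") downstream of the sgRNA. The region between the scaffold and an rrnB T1 terminator carries hits to a tRNA, an IVD-like coding sequence and the Caulobacter sRNA CC2171, consistent with Caulobacter genomic sequence serving as a repair template, although the table does not mark the arms explicitly. After the terminator, the vanillate-inducible Pvan promoter controls SpCas9M, a Cas9 variant whose specific changes are not stated in the record. A full-length chloramphenicol acetyltransferase (cat) coding sequence begins immediately after the cas9 coding sequence and is catalogued as a C-terminal fusion. Given that the associated publication describes an SpCas9M "reporting" system, cat probably acts as a readout of nuclease expression, but the record does not spell out this role. The plasmid is intended for Cas9-assisted, homology-directed modification of the spmX locus.
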