Addgene plasmid #232325: pSJX022
Purpose: Genome editing in Caulobacter crescentus
Depositing lab: Wei Zhao. Depositing organization: Shenzhen Institute of Advanced Technology (SIAT), Chinese Academy of Sciences. Publication: A CRISPR-SpCas9M-reporting system for efficient and rapid genome editing in Caulobacter crescentus. Sun J, Yu X, Tang G, Chen M, Zheng Y, Hu Y, Li Q, Li X, Li N, Li Z, Li Y, Lu N, Tan W, Yang Y, Lyu X, Zhao G, Wang H, Dai L, Zhao GP, Ai L, Zhao W. Nucleic Acids Res. 2025 Apr 22;53(8):gkaf353. doi: 10.1093/nar/gkaf353. PubMed 40298107.
Backbone
  Vector backbone: pBXMCS2
  Vector type: Bacterial Expression, CRISPR
Growth in bacteria
  Bacterial resistance: Kanamycin, 50 μg/mL
  Growth temperature: 37°C
  Growth strain: DH5alpha
  Copy number: Unknown
Gene/Insert 1
  Gene/Insert name: sgRNA (alt names: spmX; Lysozyme-family localization factor spmX)
  Species: Caulobacter crescentus
  Promoter: PJ23119
  Tag / fusion protein: H-arms (C terminal on insert)
  Cloning method: Unknown
  Sequencing primers: 5′ Unknown
Gene/Insert 2
  Gene/Insert name: SpCas9M
  Promoter: Pvan
  Tag / fusion protein: cat (C terminal on insert)
  Cloning method: Unknown
  Sequencing primers: 5′ Unknown
Terms and licenses: Academic/Nonprofit Terms; Industry Terms: Not Available to Industry
Depositor comments: sgRNA sequence: tctcttgatgagatcgacgg Please visit https://doi.org/10.1101/2024.12.02.626314 for bioRxiv preprint.
How to cite: pSJX022 was a gift from Wei Zhao (Addgene plasmid # 232325 ; http://n2t.net/addgene:232325 ; RRID:Addgene_232325)
